Addgene plasmid #179227: p23-mNeongreen-DDX21 HGV-mRuby3
Purpose: overexpression in human cells
Depositing lab: Ling-Ling Chen. Depositing organization: CAS Center for Excellence in Molecular Cell Science. Publication: lncRNA SLERT controls phase separation of FC/DFCs to facilitate Pol I transcription. Wu M, Xu G, Han C, Luan PF, Xing YH, Nan F, Yang LZ, Huang Y, Yang ZH, Shan L, Yang L, Liu J, Chen LL. Science. 2021 Jul 30;373(6554):547-555. doi: 10.1126/science.abf6582. PubMed 34326237.
Backbone
  Vector backbone: pHAGE-EF1a-IRES-ZsGreen
  Vector type: Mammalian Expression
Growth in bacteria
  Bacterial resistance: Ampicillin, 100 μg/mL
  Growth temperature: 37°C
  Growth strain: DH5alpha
  Copy number: High Copy
Gene/Insert
  Gene/Insert name: DDX21
  Species: H. sapiens (human)
  Mutation: D338H, E339G
  Entrez Gene: DDX21 (a.k.a. GUA, GURDB, II/Gu, RH, RH II/Gu, RH-II/GU, RH-II/GuA, gu-alpha)
  Tag / fusion protein: mNeongreen (N terminal on insert); mRuby3 (C terminal on insert)
  Cloning method: Restriction Enzyme; 5′ cloning site unknown (unknown if destroyed)
Terms and licenses: Academic/Nonprofit Terms; Industry Terms: Not Available to Industry
How to cite: p23-mNeongreen-DDX21 HGV-mRuby3 was a gift from Ling-Ling Chen (Addgene plasmid # 179227 ; http://n2t.net/addgene:179227 ; RRID:Addgene_179227)
