[The description below was written by a language model from this plasmid's Addgene catalogue record and pLannotate feature annotations shown in this document.]
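Description:
p23-mNeongreen-DDX21 HGV-mRuby3 is a mammalian expression plasmid of about 10.9 kb built on the pHAGE-EF1a-IRES-ZsGreen lentiviral backbone and intended for overexpression in human cells. It is maintained in E. coli through a high-copy ColE1/pUC-type origin and selected with ampicillin via the β-lactamase gene. Although catalogued simply as a mammalian expression vector, the annotated sequence carries a full HIV-1-derived transfer vector architecture: a truncated 5' LTR, the Ψ packaging signal with a gag fragment, the Rev response element, the cPPT/CTS and a self-inactivating ΔU3 3' LTR. It could therefore in principle be packaged into lentiviral particles as well as transfected directly. No IRES or ZsGreen is annotated in the sequence, suggesting that this part of the parental backbone was replaced during cloning.

The payload is a single open reading frame driven by the strong constitutive human EF-1α promoter. It consists of mNeonGreen, a short linker derived from a multiple cloning site, human DDX21, and mRuby3 fused directly at the C terminus, followed by a WPRE to enhance transcript expression. DDX21 is a nucleolar RNA helicase that binds rRNAs and snoRNAs and promotes rRNA transcription and processing. This version carries the D338H and E339G substitutions, which the "HGV" in the name appears to denote; the record does not state their functional consequence. Placing a green fluorescent protein at one end and a red one at the other labels both termini of the same molecule. This design is suited to imaging localisation or to monitoring the relative proximity of the two ends, although the record does not specify the assay. The associated study concerns lncRNA SLERT, phase separation of nucleolar FC/DFC subregions and Pol I transcription.
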