Features (pLannotate 1.2.2; 26 found; start..end, strand, type, name):
    415..469     +  CDS            lacI (fragment): lac repressor; lacI; The lac repressor binds to the lac operator to inhibit transcription in E. coli. This inhibition can be relieved by adding lactose or isopropyl-β-D-thiogalactopyranoside (IPTG).
    475..568     +  rep_origin     SV40 ori (fragment): SV40 origin of replication
    593..630     +  CDS            lacI (fragment): lac repressor; lacI; The lac repressor binds to the lac operator to inhibit transcription in E. coli. This inhibition can be relieved by adding lactose or isopropyl-β-D-thiogalactopyranoside (IPTG).
    643..664     +  protein_bind   CAP binding site: CAP binding activates transcription in the presence of cAMP. E. coli catabolite activator protein
    679..709     +  promoter       lac promoter: promoter for the E. coli lac operon
    713..735     +  protein_bind   lac operator (fragment): The lac repressor binds to the lac operator to inhibit transcription in E. coli. This inhibition can be relieved by adding lactose or isopropyl-β-D-thiogalactopyranoside (IPTG). lac repressor encoded by lacI
    767..850     +  polyA_signal   SV40 poly(A) signal (fragment): SV40 polyadenylation signal
   1017..1346    +  CDS            nef (fragment): NEF_HV1BR - Experimental evidence at protein level: Swiss-Prot protein existence level 1. Extracellular Nef protein targets CD4(+) T-lymphocytes for apoptosis by interacting with CXCR4 surface receptors (PubMed:14990729). From Human immunodeficiency virus type 1 group M subtype B (isolate BRU/LAI) (HIV-1).
   1394..1651    +  LTR            5' LTR (truncated): truncated 5' long terminal repeat (LTR) from HIV-1
   1698..1823    +  misc_feature   HIV-1 Ψ: packaging signal of human immunodeficiency virus type 1
   1807..2145    +  CDS            HIV-1 gag (fragment): gag protein from human immunodeficiency virus 1; gag
   2320..2553    +  misc_feature   RRE: The Rev response element (RRE) of HIV-1 allows for Rev-dependent mRNA export from the nucleus to the cytoplasm.
   2930..3030    +  CDS            Rev (fragment): human immunodeficiency virus 1 (HIV-1) Rev protein; rev; enhances nuclear export of unspliced and incompletely spliced viral mRNAs
   3075..3192    +  misc_feature   cPPT/CTS: central polypurine tract and central termination sequence of HIV-1
   3240..4418    +  promoter       EF-1α promoter: strong constitutive promoter for human elongation factor EF-1α
   4420..4439    +  promoter       tight TRE promoter (fragment): Tet-responsive promoter PTight, consisting of seven tet operator sequences followed by the minimal CMV promoter
   4463..5170    +  CDS            mNeonGreen: mNeonGreen is a basic (constitutively fluorescent) green/yellow fluorescent protein published in 2013, derived from Branchiostoma lanceolatum. It is reported to be a very rapidly-maturing monomer with moderate acid sensitivity.
   5171..5226    +  misc_feature   MCS (fragment): multiple cloning site
   5222..7567    +  CDS            DDX21: DDX21_HUMAN - Experimental evidence at protein level: Swiss-Prot protein existence level 1. RNA helicase that acts as a sensor of the transcriptional status of both RNA polymerase (Pol) I and II: promotes ribosomal RNA (rRNA) processing and transcription from polymerase II (Pol II) (PubMed:25470060, PubMed:28790157). Binds various RNAs, such as rRNAs, snoRNAs, 7SK and, at lower extent, mRNAs (PubMed:25470060). In the nucleolus, localizes to rDNA locus, where it directly binds rRNAs and snoRNAs, and promotes rRNA transcription, processing and modification. Required for rRNA 2'-O-methylation, po
   7568..8278    +  CDS            mRuby3: mRuby3 is a basic (constitutively fluorescent) red fluorescent protein published in 2016, derived from Entacmaea quadricolor. It has low acid sensitivity.
   8318..8906    +  misc_feature   WPRE: woodchuck hepatitis virus posttranscriptional regulatory element
   8914..8979    +  CDS            nef (fragment): NEF_HV1Z2 - Experimental evidence at protein level: Swiss-Prot protein existence level 1. Extracellular Nef protein targets CD4(+) T-lymphocytes for apoptosis by interacting with CXCR4 surface receptors. From Human immunodeficiency virus type 1 group M subtype D (isolate Z2/CDC-Z34) (HIV-1).
   8981..9214    +  LTR            3' LTR (ΔU3): self-inactivating 3' long terminal repeat (LTR) from HIV-1
   9419..9523    +  promoter       AmpR promoter: bla
   9524..10384   +  CDS            AmpR: β-lactamase; bla; confers resistance to ampicillin, carbenicillin, and related antibiotics
  10555..232     +  rep_origin     ori (across the origin): high-copy-number ColE1/pMB1/pBR322/pUC origin of replication
>Addgene plasmid #179227 | p23-mNeongreen-DDX21 HGV-mRuby3 | addgene full sequence | sequence record 355906 | Addgene NGS Result
GACCTACACCGAACTGAGATACCTACAGCGTGAGCTATGAGAAAGCGCCACGCTTCCCGAAGGGAGAAAG
GCGGACAGGTATCCGGTAAGCGGCAGGGTCGGAACAGGAGAGCGCACGAGGGAGCTTCCAGGGGGAAACG
CCTGGTATCTTTATAGTCCTGTCGGGTTTCGCCACCTCTGACTTGAGCGTCGATTTTTGTGATGCTCGTC
AGGGGGGCGGAGCCTATGGAAAAACGCCAGCAACGCGGCCTTTTTACGGTTCCTGGCCTTTTGCTGGCCT
TTTGCTCACATGTTCTTTCCTGCGTTATCCCCTGATTCTGTGGATAACCGTATTACCGCCTTTGAGTGAG
CTGATACCGCTCGCCGCAGCCGAACGACCGAGCGCAGCGAGTCAGTGAGCGAGGAAGCGGAAGAGCGCCC
AATACGCAAACCGCCTCTCCCCGCGCGTTGGCCGATTCATTAATGCAGCAAGCTCATGGCTGACTAATTT
TTTTTATTTATGCAGAGGCCGAGGCCGCCTCGGCCTCTGAGCTATTCCAGAAGTAGTGAGGAGGCTTTTT
TGGAGGCCTAGGCTTTTGCAAAAAGCTCCCCGTGGCACGACAGGTTTCCCGACTGGAAAGCGGGCAGTGA
GCGCAACGCAATTAATGTGAGTTAGCTCACTCATTAGGCACCCCAGGCTTTACACTTTATGCTTCCGGCT
CGTATGTTGTGTGGAATTGTGAGCGGATAACAATTTCACACAGGAAACAGCTATGACATGATTACGAATT
TCACAAATAAAGCATTTTTTTCACTGCATTCTAGTTGTGGTTTGTCCAAACTCATCAATGTATCTTATCA
TGTCTGGATCAACTGGATAACTCAAGCTAACCAAAATCATCCCAAACTTCCCACCCCATACCCTATTACC
ACTGCCAATTACCTGTGGTTTCATTTACTCTAAACCTGTGATTCCTCTGAATTATTTTCATTTTAAAGAA
ATTGTATTTGTTAAATATGTACTACAAACTTAGTAGTTGGAAGGGCTAATTCACTCCCAAAGAAGACAAG
ATATCCTTGATCTGTGGATCTACCACACACAAGGCTACTTCCCTGATTAGCAGAACTACACACCAGGGCC
AGGGGTCAGATATCCACTGACCTTTGGATGGTGCTACAAGCTAGTACCAGTTGAGCCAGATAAGGTAGAA
GAGGCCAATAAAGGAGAGAACACCAGCTTGTTACACCCTGTGAGCCTGCATGGGATGGATGACCCGGAGA
GAGAAGTGTTAGAGTGGAGGTTTGACAGCCGCCTAGCATTTCATCACGTGGCCCGAGAGCTGCATCCGGA
GTACTTCAAGAACTGCTGATATCGAGCTTGCTACAAGGGACTTTCCGCTGGGGACTTTCCAGGGAGGCGT
GGCCTGGGCGGGACTGGGGAGTGGCGAGCCCTCAGATCCTGCATATAAGCAGCTGCTTTTTGCCTGTACT
GGGTCTCTCTGGTTAGACCAGATCTGAGCCTGGGAGCTCTCTGGCTAACTAGGGAACCCACTGCTTAAGC
CTCAATAAAGCTTGCCTTGAGTGCTTCAAGTAGTGTGTGCCCGTCTGTTGTGTGACTCTGGTAACTAGAG
ATCCCTCAGACCCTTTTAGTCAGTGTGGAAAATCTCTAGCAGTGGCGCCCGAACAGGGACTTGAAAGCGA
AAGGGAAACCAGAGGAGCTCTCTCGACGCAGGACTCGGCTTGCTGAAGCGCGCACGGCAAGAGGCGAGGG
GCGGCGACTGGTGAGTACGCCAAAAATTTTGACTAGCGGAGGCTAGAAGGAGAGAGATGGGTGCGAGAGC
GTCAGTATTAAGCGGGGGAGAATTAGATCGCGATGGGAAAAAATTCGGTTAAGGCCAGGGGGAAAGAAAA
AATATAAATTAAAACATATAGTATGGGCAAGCAGGGAGCTAGAACGATTCGCAGTTAATCCTGGCCTGTT
AGAAACATCAGAAGGCTGTAGACAAATACTGGGACAGCTACAACCATCCCTTCAGACAGGATCAGAAGAA
CTTAGATCATTATATAATACAGTAGCAACCCTCTATTGTGTGCATCAAAGGATAGAGATAAAAGACACCA
AGGAAGCTTTAGACAAGATAGAGGAAGAGCAAAACAAAAGTAAGACCACCGCACAGCAAGCGGCCGGCCG
CTGATCTTCAGACCTGGAGGAGGAGATATGAGGGACAATTGGAGAAGTGAATTATATAAATATAAAGTAG
TAAAAATTGAACCATTAGGAGTAGCACCCACCAAGGCAAAGAGAAGAGTGGTGCAGAGAGAAAAAAGAGC
AGTGGGAATAGGAGCTTTGTTCCTTGGGTTCTTGGGAGCAGCAGGAAGCACTATGGGCGCAGCGTCAATG
ACGCTGACGGTACAGGCCAGACAATTATTGTCTGGTATAGTGCAGCAGCAGAACAATTTGCTGAGGGCTA
TTGAGGCGCAACAGCATCTGTTGCAACTCACAGTCTGGGGCATCAAGCAGCTCCAGGCAAGAATCCTGGC
TGTGGAAAGATACCTAAAGGATCAACAGCTCCTGGGGATTTGGGGTTGCTCTGGAAAACTCATTTGCACC
ACTGCTGTGCCTTGGAATGCTAGTTGGAGTAATAAATCTCTGGAACAGATTTGGAATCACACGACCTGGA
TGGAGTGGGACAGAGAAATTAACAATTACACAAGCTTAATACACTCCTTAATTGAAGAATCGCAAAACCA
GCAAGAAAAGAATGAACAAGAATTATTGGAATTAGATAAATGGGCAAGTTTGTGGAATTGGTTTAACATA
ACAAATTGGCTGTGGTATATAAAATTATTCATAATGATAGTAGGAGGCTTGGTAGGTTTAAGAATAGTTT
TTGCTGTACTTTCTATAGTGAATAGAGTTAGGCAGGGATATTCACCATTATCGTTTCAGACCCACCTCCC
AACCCCGAGGGGACCCGACAGGCCCGAAGGAATAGAAGAAGAAGGTGGAGAGAGAGACAGAGACAGATCC
ATTCGATTAGTGAACGGATCTCGACGGTATCGCCGAATTCACAAATGGCAGTATTCATCCACAATTTTAA
AAGAAAAGGGGGGATTGGGGGGTACAGTGCAGGGGAAAGAATAGTAGACATAATAGCAACAGACATACAA
ACTAAAGAATTACAAAAACAAATTACAAAAATTCAAAATTTTCGGGTTTATTACAGGGACAGCAGAGATC
CAGTTTGGACTAGTCGTGAGGCTCCGGTGCCCGTCAGTGGGCAGAGCGCACATCGCCCACAGTCCCCGAG
AAGTTGGGGGGAGGGGTCGGCAATTGAACCGGTGCCTAGAGAAGGTGGCGCGGGGTAAACTGGGAAAGTG
ATGTCGTGTACTGGCTCCGCCTTTTTCCCGAGGGTGGGGGAGAACCGTATATAAGTGCAGTAGTCGCCGT
GAACGTTCTTTTTCGCAACGGGTTTGCCGCCAGAACACAGGTAAGTGCCGTGTGTGGTTCCCGCGGGCCT
GGCCTCTTTACGGGTTATGGCCCTTGCGTGCCTTGAATTACTTCCACCTGGCTGCAGTACGTGATTCTTG
ATCCCGAGCTTCGGGTTGGAAGTGGGTGGGAGAGTTCGAGGCCTTGCGCTTAAGGAGCCCCTTCGCCTCG
TGCTTGAGTTGAGGCCTGGCCTGGGCGCTGGGGCCGCCGCGTGCGAATCTGGTGGCACCTTCGCGCCTGT
CTCGCTGCTTTCGATAAGTCTCTAGCCATTTAAAATTTTTGATGACCTGCTGCGACGCTTTTTTTCTGGC
AAGATAGTCTTGTAAATGCGGGCCAAGATCTGCACACTGGTATTTCGGTTTTTGGGGCCGCGGGCGGCGA
CGGGGCCCGTGCGTCCCAGCGCACATGTTCGGCGAGGCGGGGCCTGCGAGCGCGGCCACCGAGAATCGGA
CGGGGGTAGTCTCAAGCTGGCCGGCCTGCTCTGGTGCCTGGCCTCGCGCCGCCGTGTATCGCCCCGCCCT
GGGCGGCAAGGCTGGCCCGGTCGGCACCAGTTGCGTGAGCGGAAAGATGGCCGCTTCCCGGCCCTGCTGC
AGGGAGCTCAAAATGGAGGACGCGGCGCTCGGGAGAGCGGGCGGGTGAGTCACCCACACAAAGGAAAAGG
GCCTTTCCGTCCTCAGCCGTCGCTTCATGTGACTCCACGGAGTACCGGGCGCCGTCCAGGCACCTCGATT
AGTTCTCGAGCTTTTGGAGTACGTCGTCTTTAGGTTGGGGGGAGGGGTTTTATGCGATGGAGTTTCCCCA
CACTGAGTGGGTGGAGACTGAAGTTAGGCCAGCTTGGCACTTGATGTAATTCTCCTTGGAATTTGCCCTT
TTTGAGTTTGGATCTTGGTTCATTCTCAAGCCTCAGACAGTGGTTCAAAGTTTTTTTCTTCCATTTCAGG
TGTCGTGAGGTTTAGTGAACCGTCAGATCCGCTAGCGCTACCGGTCGCCACCATGGTGTCCAAGGGCGAA
GAGGACAACATGGCCAGCCTGCCTGCCACCCACGAGCTGCACATCTTCGGCAGCATCAACGGCGTGGACT
TCGACATGGTGGGACAGGGCACCGGCAACCCCAACGACGGCTACGAGGAACTGAACCTGAAGTCCACAAA
GGGCGACCTGCAGTTCAGCCCCTGGATTCTGGTGCCCCACATCGGCTACGGCTTCCACCAGTACCTGCCC
TACCCCGACGGCATGAGCCCTTTTCAGGCCGCCATGGTGGATGGCAGCGGCTACCAGGTGCACCGGACCA
TGCAGTTTGAGGACGGCGCCAGCCTGACCGTGAACTACCGGTACACATACGAGGGCAGCCACATCAAGGG
CGAGGCCCAAGTGAAGGGCACAGGCTTTCCAGCCGACGGCCCCGTGATGACCAATAGCCTGACAGCCGCC
GACTGGTGCAGAAGCAAGAAAACCTACCCCAATGACAAGACCATCATCAGCACCTTCAAGTGGTCCTACA
CCACCGGCAATGGCAAGCGGTACAGAAGCACCGCCCGGACCACCTACACCTTCGCCAAACCCATGGCCGC
CAACTACCTGAAGAACCAGCCTATGTACGTGTTCCGCAAGACCGAGCTGAAGCACTCCAAGACAGAACTG
AACTTCAAAGAGTGGCAGAAAGCCTTCACCGACGTGATGGGCATGGACGAGCTGTACAAGTCCGGACTCA
GATCTCGAGCTCAAGCTTCGAATTCTGCAGTCGACGGTACCCCGGGAAAACTCCGTAGTGACGCTGGTTT
GGAATCAGACACCGCAATGAAAAAAGGGGAGACACTGCGAAAGCAAACCGAGGAGAAAGAGAAAAAAGAG
AAGCCAAAATCTGATAAGACTGAAGAGATAGCAGAAGAGGAAGAAACTGTTTTCCCCAAAGCTAAACAAG
TTAAAAAGAAAGCAGAGCCTTCTGAAGTTGACATGAATTCTCCTAAATCCAAAAAGGCAAAAAAGAAAGA
GGAGCCATCTCAAAATGACATTTCTCCTAAAACCAAAAGTTTGAGAAAGAAAAAGGAGCCCATTGAAAAG
AAAGTGGTTTCTTCTAAAACCAAAAAAGTGACAAAAAATGAGGAGCCTTCTGAGGAAGAAATAGATGCTC
CTAAGCCCAAGAAGATGAAGAAAGAAAAGGAAATGAATGGAGAAACTAGAGAGAAAAGCCCCAAACTGAA
GAATGGATTTCCTCATCCTGAACCGGACTGTAACCCCAGTGAAGCTGCCAGTGAAGAAAGTAACAGTGAG
ATAGAGCAGGAAATACCTGTGGAACAAAAAGAAGGCGCTTTCTCTAATTTTCCCATATCTGAAGAAACTA
TTAAACTTCTCAAAGGCCGAGGAGTGACCTTCCTATTTCCTATACAAGCAAAGACATTCCATCATGTTTA
CAGCGGGAAGGACTTAATTGCACAGGCACGGACAGGAACTGGGAAGACATTCTCCTTTGCCATCCCTTTG
ATTGAGAAACTTCATGGGGAACTGCAAGACAGGAAGAGAGGCCGTGCCCCTCAGGTACTGGTTCTTGCAC
CTACAAGAGAGTTGGCAAATCAAGTAAGCAAAGACTTCAGTGACATCACAAAAAAGCTGTCAGTGGCTTG
TTTTTATGGTGGAACTCCCTATGGAGGTCAATTTGAACGCATGAGGAATGGGATTGATATCCTGGTTGGA
ACACCAGGTCGTATCAAAGACCACATACAGAATGGCAAACTAGATCTCACCAAACTTAAGCATGTTGTCC
TGCATGGAGTGGACCAGATGTTGGATATGGGATTTGCTGATCAAGTGGAAGAGATTTTAAGTGTGGCATA
CAAGAAAGATTCTGAAGACAATCCCCAAACATTGCTTTTTTCTGCAACTTGCCCTCATTGGGTATTTAAT
GTTGCCAAGAAATACATGAAATCTACATATGAACAGGTGGACCTGATTGGTAAAAAGACTCAGAAAACGG
CAATAACTGTGGAGCATCTGGCTATTAAGTGCCACTGGACTCAGAGGGCAGCAGTTATTGGGGATGTCAT
CCGAGTATATAGTGGTCATCAAGGACGCACTATCATCTTTTGTGAAACCAAGAAAGAAGCCCAGGAGCTG
TCCCAGAATTCAGCTATAAAGCAGGATGCTCAGTCCTTGCATGGAGACATTCCACAGAAGCAAAGGGAAA
TCACCCTGAAAGGTTTTAGAAATGGTAGTTTTGGAGTTTTGGTGGCAACCAATGTTGCTGCACGTGGGTT
AGACATCCCTGAGGTTGATTTGGTTATACAAAGCTCTCCACCAAAGGATGTAGAGTCCTACATTCATCGA
TCCGGGCGGACAGGCAGAGCTGGAAGGACGGGGGTGTGCATCTGCTTTTATCAGCACAAGGAAGAATATC
AGTTAGTACAAGTGGAGCAAAAAGCGGGAATTAAGTTCAAACGAATAGGTGTTCCTTCTGCAACAGAAAT
AATAAAAGCTTCCAGCAAAGATGCCATCAGGCTTTTGGATTCCGTGCCTCCCACTGCCATTAGTCACTTC
AAACAATCAGCTGAGAAGCTGATAGAGGAGAAGGGAGCTGTGGAAGCTCTGGCAGCAGCACTGGCCCATA
TTTCAGGTGCCACGTCCGTAGACCAGCGCTCCTTGATCAACTCAAATGTGGGTTTTGTGACCATGATCTT
GCAGTGCTCAATTGAAATGCCAAATATTAGTTATGCTTGGAAAGAACTTAAAGAGCAGCTGGGCGAGGAG
ATTGATTCCAAAGTGAAGGGAATGGTTTTTCTCAAAGGAAAGCTGGGTGTTTGCTTTGATGTACCTACCG
CATCAGTAACAGAAATACAGGAGAAATGGCATGATTCACGACGCTGGCAGCTCTCTGTGGCCACAGAGCA
ACCAGAACTGGAAGGACCACGGGAAGGATATGGAGGCTTCAGGGGACAGCGGGAAGGCAGTCGAGGCTTC
AGGGGACAGCGGGACGGAAACAGAAGATTCAGAGGACAGCGGGAAGGCAGTAGAGGCCCGAGAGGACAGC
GATCAGGAGGTGGCAACAAAAGTAACAGATCCCAAAACAAAGGCCAGAAGCGGAGTTTCAGTAAAGCATT
TGGTCAAATGGTGTCTAAGGGCGAAGAGCTGATCAAGGAAAATATGCGTATGAAGGTGGTCATGGAAGGT
TCGGTCAACGGCCACCAATTCAAATGCACAGGTGAAGGAGAAGGCAGACCGTACGAGGGAGTGCAAACCA
TGAGGATCAAAGTCATCGAGGGAGGACCCCTGCCATTTGCCTTTGACATTCTTGCCACGTCGTTCATGTA
TGGCAGCCGTACCTTTATCAAGTACCCGGCCGACATCCCTGATTTCTTTAAACAGTCCTTTCCTGAGGGT
TTTACTTGGGAAAGAGTTACGAGATACGAAGATGGTGGAGTCGTCACCGTCACGCAGGACACCAGCCTTG
AGGATGGCGAGCTCGTCTACAACGTCAAGGTCAGAGGGGTAAACTTTCCCTCCAATGGTCCCGTGATGCA
GAAGAAGACCAAGGGTTGGGAGCCTAATACAGAGATGATGTATCCAGCAGATGGTGGTCTGAGAGGATAC
ACTGACATCGCACTGAAAGTTGATGGTGGTGGCCATCTGCACTGCAACTTCGTGACAACTTACAGGTCAA
AAAAGACCGTCGGGAACATCAAGATGCCCGGTGTCCATGCCGTTGATCACCGCCTGGAAAGGATCGAGGA
GAGTGACAATGAAACCTACGTAGTGCAAAGAGAAGTGGCAGTTGCCAAATACAGCAACCTTGGTGGTGGC
ATGGACGAGCTGTACAAGGGATCCACCGGATCTAGATAACGCCCATCGATAGATCCTAATCAACCTCTGG
ATTACAAAATTTGTGAAAGATTGACTGGTATTCTTAACTATGTTGCTCCTTTTACGCTATGTGGATACGC
TGCTTTAATGCCTTTGTATCATGCTATTGCTTCCCGTATGGCTTTCATTTTCTCCTCCTTGTATAAATCC
TGGTTGCTGTCTCTTTATGAGGAGTTGTGGCCCGTTGTCAGGCAACGTGGCGTGGTGTGCACTGTGTTTG
CTGACGCAACCCCCACTGGTTGGGGCATTGCCACCACCTGTCAGCTCCTTTCCGGGACTTTCGCTTTCCC
CCTCCCTATTGCCACGGCGGAACTCATCGCCGCCTGCCTTGCCCGCTGCTGGACAGGGGCTCGGCTGTTG
GGCACTGACAATTCCGTGGTGTTGTCGGGGAAATCATCGTCCTTTCCTTGGCTGCTCGCCTGTGTTGCCA
CCTGGATTCTGCGCGGGACGTCCTTCTGCTACGTCCCTTCGGCCCTCAATCCAGCGGACCTTCCTTCCCG
CGGCCTGCTGCCGGCTCTGCGGCCTCTTCCGCGTCTTCGCCTTCGCCCTCAGACGAGTCGGATCTCCCTT
TGGGCCGCCTCCCCGCCTGAGATCCTTTAAGACCAATGACTTACAAGGCAGCTGTAGATCTTAGCCACTT
TTTAAAAGAAAAGGGGGGACTGGAAGGGCTAATTCACTCCCAACGAAGACAAGATCTGCTTTTTGCTTGT
ACTGGGTCTCTCTGGTTAGACCAGATCTGAGCCTGGGAGCTCTCTGGCTAACTAGGGAACCCACTGCTTA
AGCCTCAATAAAGCTTGCCTTGAGTGCTTCAAGTAGTGTGTGCCCGTCTGTTGTGTGACTCTGGTAACTA
GAGATCCCTCAGACCCTTTTAGTCAGTGTGGAAAATCTCTAGCAGTAGTAGTTCATGTCATCTTATTATT
CAGTATTTATAACTTGCAAAGAAATGAATATCAGAGAGTGAGAGGCCCGGGTTAATTAAGGAAAGGGCTA
GATCATTCTTGAAGACGAAAGGGCCTCGTGATACGCCTATTTTTATAGGTTAATGTCATGATAATAATGG
TTTCTTAGACGTCAGGTGGCACTTTTCGGGGAAATGTGCGCGGAACCCCTATTTGTTTATTTTTCTAAAT
ACATTCAAATATGTATCCGCTCATGAGACAATAACCCTGATAAATGCTTCAATAATATTGAAAAAGGAAG
AGTATGAGTATTCAACATTTCCGTGTCGCCCTTATTCCCTTTTTTGCGGCATTTTGCCTTCCTGTTTTTG
CTCACCCAGAAACGCTGGTGAAAGTAAAAGATGCTGAAGATCAGTTGGGTGCACGAGTGGGTTACATCGA
ACTGGATCTCAACAGCGGTAAGATCCTTGAGAGTTTTCGCCCCGAAGAACGTTTTCCAATGATGAGCACT
TTTAAAGTTCTGCTATGTGGCGCGGTATTATCCCGTGTTGACGCCGGGCAAGAGCAACTCGGTCGCCGCA
TACACTATTCTCAGAATGACTTGGTTGAGTACTCACCAGTCACAGAAAAGCATCTTACGGATGGCATGAC
AGTAAGAGAATTATGCAGTGCTGCCATAACCATGAGTGATAACACTGCGGCCAACTTACTTCTGACAACG
ATCGGAGGACCGAAGGAGCTAACCGCTTTTTTGCACAACATGGGGGATCATGTAACTCGCCTTGATCGTT
GGGAACCGGAGCTGAATGAAGCCATACCAAACGACGAGCGTGACACCACGATGCCTGTAGCAATGGCAAC
AACGTTGCGCAAACTATTAACTGGCGAACTACTTACTCTAGCTTCCCGGCAACAATTAATAGACTGGATG
GAGGCGGATAAAGTTGCAGGACCACTTCTGCGCTCGGCCCTTCCGGCTGGCTGGTTTATTGCTGATAAAT
CTGGAGCCGGTGAGCGTGGGTCTCGCGGTATCATTGCAGCACTGGGGCCAGATGGTAAGCCCTCCCGTAT
CGTAGTTATCTACACGACGGGGAGTCAGGCAACTATGGATGAACGAAATAGACAGATCGCTGAGATAGGT
GCCTCACTGATTAAGCATTGGTAACTGTCAGACCAAGTTTACTCATATATACTTTAGATTGATTTAAAAC
TTCATTTTTAATTTAAAAGGATCTAGGTGAAGATCCTTTTTGATAATCTCATGACCAAAATCCCTTAACG
TGAGTTTTCGTTCCACTGAGCGTCAGACCCCGTAGAAAAGATCAAAGGATCTTCTTGAGATCCTTTTTTT
CTGCGCGTAATCTGCTGCTTGCAAACAAAAAAACCACCGCTACCAGCGGTGGTTTGTTTGCCGGATCAAG
AGCTACCAACTCTTTTTCCGAAGGTAACTGGCTTCAGCAGAGCGCAGATACCAAATACTGTTCTTCTAGT
GTAGCCGTAGTTAGGCCACCACTTCAAGAACTCTGTAGCACCGCCTACATACCTCGCTCTGCTAATCCTG
TTACCAGTGGCTGCTGCCAGTGGCGATAAGTCGTGTCTTACCGGGTTGGACTCAAGACGATAGTTACCGG
ATAAGGCGCAGCGGTCGGGCTGAACGGGGGGTTCGTGCACACAGCCCAGCTTGGAGCGAAC
